>Addgene plasmid #58060 | tdTurboRFP-LaminB1-10 | depositor partial sequence | sequence record 89196 | insert sequence
ACGTCAGATCCGCTAGCGCTACCGGTCGCCACCATGAGCGAGCTGATCAAGGAGAACATGCACATGAAGC
TGTACATGGAGGGCACCGTGAACAACCACCACTTCAAGTGCACATCCGAGGGCGAAGGCAAGCCCTACGA
GGGCACCCAGACCATGAAGATCAAGGTGGTCGAGGGCGGCCCTCTCCCCTTCGCCTTCGACATCCTGGCT
ACCAGCTTCATGTACGGCAGCAAAGCCTTCATCAACCACACCCAGGGCATCCCCGACTTCTTTAAGCAGT
CCTTCCCTGAGGGCTTCACATGGGAGAGAATCACCACATACGAAGACGGGGGCGTGCTGACCGCTACCCA
GGACACCAGCTTCCAGAACGGCTGCATCATCTACAACGTCAAGATCAACGGGGTGAACTTCCCATCCAAC
GGCCCTGTGATGCAGAAGAAAACACGCGGCTGGGAGGCCAACACCGAGATGCTGTACCCCGCTGACGGCG
GCCTGAGAGGCCACAGCCAGATGGCCCTGAAGCTCGTGGGCGGGGGCTACCTGCACTGCTCCTTCAAGAC
CACATACAGATCCAAGAAACCCGCTAAGAACCTCAAGATGCCCGGCTTCCACTTCGTGGACCACAGACTG
GAAAGAATCAAGGAGGCCGACAAAGAGACCTACGTCGAGCAGCACGAGATGGCTGTGGCCAAGTACTGCG
ACCTCCCTAGCAAACTGGGGCACAGAGGGCATGGCACCGGCAGCACCGGCAGCGGCAGCTCCGGTACCGC
CTCCTCCGAGGACAACAACATGGCCATGAGCGAGCTGATCAAGGAGAACATGCACATGAAGCTGTACATG
GAGGGCACCGTGAACAACCACCACTTCAAGTGCACATCCGAGGGCGAAGGCAAGCCCTACGAGGGCACCC
AGACCATGAAGATCAAGGTGGTCGAGGGCGGCCCTCTCCCCTTCGCCTTCGACATCCTGGCTACCAGCTT
CATGTACGGCAGCAAAGCCTTCATCAACCACACCCAGGGCATCCCCGACTTCTTTAAGCAGTCCTTCCCT
GAGGGCTTCACATGGGAGAGAATCACCACATACGAAGACGGGGGCGTGCTGACCGCTACCCAGGACACCA
GCTTCCAGAACGGCTGCATCATCTACAACGTCAAGATCAACGGGGTGAACTTCCCATCCAACGGCCCTGT
GATGCAGAAGAAAACACGCGGCTGGGAGGCCAACACCGAGATGCTGTACCCCGCTGACGGCGGCCTGAGA
GGCCACAGCCAGATGGCCCTGAAGCTCGTGGGCGGGGGCTACCTGCACTGCTCCTTCAAGACCACATACA
GATCCAAGAAACCCGCTAAGAACCTCAAGATGCCCGGCTTCCACTTCGTGGACCACAGACTGGAAAGAAT
CAAGGAGGCCGACAAAGAGACCTACGTCGAGCAGCACGAGATGGCTGTGGCCAAGTACTGCGACCTCCCT
AGCAAACTGGGGCACAGAGATGAATCCGGACTCAGATCTCGAGCTCAAGCTTCGATGGCGACTGCGACCC
CCGTGCCGCCGCGGATGGGCAGCCGCGCTGGCGGCCCCACCACGCCGCTGAGCCCCACGCGCCTGTCGCG
GCTCCAGGAGAAGGAGGAGCTGCGCGAGCTCAATGACCGGCTGGCGGTGTACATCGACAAGGTGCGCAGC
CTGGAGACGGAGAACAGCGCGCTGCAGCTGCAGGTGACGGAGCGCGAGGAGGTGCGCGGCCGTGAGCTCA
CCGGCCTCAAGGCGCTCTACGAGACCGAGCTGGCCGACGCGCGACGCGCGCTCGACGACACGGCCCGCGA
GCGCGCCAAGCTGCAGATCGAGCTGGGCAAGTGCAAGGCGGAACACGACCAGCTGCTCCTCAACTATGCT
AAGAAGGAATCTGATCTTAATGGCGCCCAGATCAAGCTTCGAGAATATGAAGCAGCACTCAATTCGAAAG
ATGCAGCTCTTGCTACTGCACTTGGTGACAAAAAAAGTTTAGAGGGAGATTTGGAGGATCTGAAGGATCA
GATTGCCCAGTTGGAAGCCTCCTTAGCTGCAGCCAAAAAACAGTTAGCAGATGAAACTTTACTTAAAGTA
GATTTGGAGAATCGTTGTCAGAGCCTTACTGAGGACTTGGAGTTTCGCAAAAGCATGTATGAAGAGGAGA
TTAACGAGACCAGAAGGAAGCATGAAACGCGCTTGGTAGAGGTGGATTCTGGGCGTCAAATTGAGTATGA
GTACAAGCTGGCGCAAGCCCTTCATGAGATGAGAGAGCAACATGATGCCCAAGTGAGGCTGTATAAGGAG
GAGCTGGAGCAGACTTACCATGCCAAACTTGAGAATGCCAGACTGTCATCAGAGATGAATACTTCTACTG
TCAACAGTGCCAGGGAAGAACTGATGGAAAGCCGCATGAGAATTGAGAGCCTTTCATCCCAGCTTTCTAA
TCTACAGAAAGAGTCTAGAGCATGTTTGGAAAGGATTCAAGAATTAGAGGACTTGCTTGCTAAAGAAAAA
GACAACTCTCGTCGCATGCTGACAGACAAAGAGAGAGAGATGGCGGAAATAAGGGATCAAATGCAGCAAC
AGCTGAATGACTATGAACAGCTTCTTGATGTAAAGTTAGCCCTGGACATGGAAATCAGTGCTTACAGGAA
ACTCTTAGAAGGCGAAGAAGAGAGGTTGAAGCTGTCTCCAAGCCCTTCTTCCCGTGTGACAGTATCCCGA
GCATCCTCAAGTCGTAGTGTACGTACAACTAGAGGAAAGCGGAAGAGGGTTGATGTGGAAGAATCAGAGG
CGAGTAGTAGTGTTAGCATCTCTCATTCCGCCTCAGCCACTGGAAATGTTTGCATCGAAGAAATTGATGT
TGATGGGAAATTTATCCGCTTGAAGAACACTTCTGAACAGGATCAACCAATGGGAGGCTGGGAGATGATC
AGAAAAATTGGAGACACATCAGTCAGTTATAAATATACCTCAAGATATGTGCTGAAGGCAGGCCAGACTG
TTACAATTTGGGCTGCAAACGCTGGTGTCACAGCCAGCCCCCCAACTGACCTCATCTGGAAGAACCAGAA
CTCGTGGGGCACTGGCGAAGATGTGAAGGTTATATTGAAAAATTCTCAGGGAGAGGAGGTTGCTCAAAGA
AGTACAGTCTTTAAAACAACCATACCTGAAGAAGAGGAGGAGGAGGAAGAAGCAGCTGGAGTGGTTGTTG
AGGAAGAACTTTTCCACCAGCAGGGAACCCCAAGAGCATCCAATAGAAGCTGTGCAATTATGTAGGGATC
CACCGGATCTAGATAACTGATCATAATCAGCCATACCACATT
