>Addgene plasmid #58060 | tdTurboRFP-LaminB1-10 | addgene partial sequence | sequence record 183170 | Addgene Partial NGS Result
ATGAGCGAGCTGATCAAGGAGAACATGCACATGAAGCTGTACATGGAGGGCACCGTGAACAACCACCACT
TCAAGTGCACATCCGAGGGCGAAGGCAAGCCCTACGAGGGCACCCAGACCATGAAGATCAAGGTGGTCGA
GGGCGGCCCTCTCCCCTTCGCCTTCGACATCCTGGCTACCAGCTTCATGTACGGCAGCAAAGCCTTCATC
AACCACACCCAGGGCATCCCCGACTTCTTTAAGCAGTCCTTCCCTGAGGGCTTCACATGGGAGAGAATCA
CCACATACGAAGACGGGGGCGTGCTGACCGCTACCCAGGACACCAGCTTCCAGAACGGCTGCATCATCTA
CAACGTCAAGATCAACGGGGTGAACTTCCCATCCAACGGCCCTGTGATGCAGAAGAAAACACGCGGCTGG
GAGGCCAACACCGAGATGCTGTACCCCGCTGACGGCGGCCTGAGAGGCCACAGCCAGATGGCCCTGAAGC
TCGTGGGCGGGGGCTACCTGCACTGCTCCTTCAAGACCACATACAGATCCAAGAAACCCGCTAAGAACCT
CAAGATGCCCGGCTTCCACTTCGTGGACCACAGACTGGAAAGAATCAAGGAGGCCGACAAAGAGACCTAC
GTCGAGCAGCACGAGATGGCTGTGGCCAAGTACTGCGACCTCCCTAGCAAACTGGGGCACAGAGATGAAT
CCGGACTCAGATCTCGAGCTCAAGCTTCGATGGCGACTGCGACCCCCGTGCCGCCGCGGATGGGCAGCCG
CGCTGGCGGCCCCACCACGCCGCTGAGCCCCACGCGCCTGTCGCGGCTCCAGGAGAAGGAGGAGCTGCGC
GAGCTCAATGACCGGCTGGCGGTGTACATCGACAAGGTGCGCAGCCTGGAGACGGAGAACAGCGCGCTGC
AGCTGCAGGTGACGGAGCGCGAGGAGGTGCGCGGCCGTGAGCTCACCGGCCTCAAGGCGCTCTACGAGAC
CGAGCTGGCCGACGCGCGACGCGCGCTCGACGACACGGCCCGCGAGCGCGCCAAGCTGCAGATCGAGCTG
GGCAAGTGCAAGGCGGAACACGACCAGCTGCTCCTCAACTATGCTAAGAAGGAATCTGATCTTAATGGCG
CCCAGATCAAGCTTCGAGAATATGAAGCAGCACTCAATTCGAAAGATGCAGCTCTTGCTACTGCACTTGG
TGACAAAAAAAGTTTAGAGGGAGATTTGGAGGATCTGAAGGATCAGATTGCCCAGTTGGAAGCCTCCTTA
GCTGCAGCCAAAAAACAGTTAGCAGATGAAACTTTACTTAAAGTAGATTTGGAGAATCGTTGTCAGAGCC
TTACTGAGGACTTGGAGTTTCGCAAAAGCATGTATGAAGAGGAGATTAACGAGACCAGAAGGAAGCATGA
AACGCGCTTGGTAGAGGTGGATTCTGGGCGTCAAATTGAGTATGAGTACAAGCTGGCGCAAGCCCTTCAT
GAGATGAGAGAGCAACATGATGCCCAAGTGAGGCTGTATAAGGAGGAGCTGGAGCAGACTTACCATGCCA
AACTTGAGAATGCCAGACTGTCATCAGAGATGAATACTTCTACTGTCAACAGTGCCAGGGAAGAACTGAT
GGAAAGCCGCATGAGAATTGAGAGCCTTTCATCCCAGCTTTCTAATCTACAGAAAGAGTCTAGAGCATGT
TTGGAAAGGATTCAAGAATTAGAGGACTTGCTTGCTAAAGAAAAAGACAACTCTCGTCGCATGCTGACAG
ACAAAGAGAGAGAGATGGCGGAAATAAGGGATCAAATGCAGCAACAGCTGAATGACTATGAACAGCTTCT
TGATGTAAAGTTAGCCCTGGACATGGAAATCAGTGCTTACAGGAAACTCTTAGAAGGCGAAGAAGAGAGG
TTGAAGCTGTCTCCAAGCCCTTCTTCCCGTGTGACAGTATCCCGAGCATCCTCAAGTCGTAGTGTACGTA
CAACTAGAGGAAAGCGGAAGAGGGTTGATGTGGAAGAATCAGAGGCGAGTAGTAGTGTTAGCATCTCTCA
TTCCGCCTCAGCCACTGGAAATGTTTGCATCGAAGAAATTGATGTTGATGGGAAATTTATCCGCTTGAAG
AACACTTCTGAACAGGATCAACCAATGGGAGGCTGGGAGATGATCAGAAAAATTGGAGACACATCAGTCA
GTTATAAATATACCTCAAGATATGTGCTGAAGGCAGGCCAGACTGTTACAATTTGGGCTGCAAACGCTGG
TGTCACAGCCAGCCCCCCAACTGACCTCATCTGGAAGAACCAGAACTCGTGGGGCACTGGCGAAGATGTG
AAGGTTATATTGAAAAATTCTCAGGGAGAGGAGGTTGCTCAAAGAAGTACAGTCTTTAAAACAACCATAC
CTGAAGAAGAGGAGGAGGAGGAAGAAGCAGCTGGAGTGGTTGTTGAGGAAGAACTTTTCCACCAGCAGGG
AACCCCAAGAGCATCCAATAGAAGCTGTGCAATTATGTAGGGATCCACCGGATCTAGATAACTGATCATA
ATCAGCCATACCACATTTGTAGAGGTTTTACTTGCTTTAAAAAACCTCCCACACCTCCCCCTGAACCTGA
AACATAAAATGAATGCAATTGTTGTTGTTAACTTGTTTATTGCAGCTTATAATGGTTACAAATAAAGCAA
TAGCATCACAAATTTCACAAATAAAGCATTTTTTTCACTGCATTCTAGTTGTGGTTTGTCCAAACTCATC
AATGTATCTTAACGCGTAAATTGTAAGCGTTAATATTTTGTTAAAATTCGCGTTAAATTTTTGTTAAATC
AGCTCATTTTTTAACCAATAGGCCGAAATCGGCAAAATCCCTTATAAATCAAAAGAATAGACCGAGATAG
GGT
[37 nt withheld, positions 2874-2910]
AAAGAACGTGGACTCCAACGTCAAAGG
[49 nt withheld, positions 2938-2986]
T
[91 nt withheld, positions 2988-3078]
G
[124 nt withheld, positions 3080-3203]
CAGGTGGCACTTTTCGGGGAAATGTGCGCGGAACCCCTATTTGTTTATTTTTCTAAATACATTCAAATAT
GTATCCGCTCATGAGACAATAACCCTGATAAATGCTTCAATAATATTGAAAAAGGAAGAGTCCTGAGGCG
GAAAGAACCAGCTGTGGAATGTGTGTCAGTTAGGGTGTGGAAAGTCCCCAGGCTCCCCAGCAGGCAGAAG
TATGCAAAGCATGCATCTCAATTAGTCAGCAACCAGGTGTGGAAAGTCCCCAGGCTCCCCAGCAGGCAGA
AGTATGCAAAGCATGCATCTCAATTAGTCAGCAACCATAGTCCCGCCCCTAACTCCGCCCATCCCGCCCC
TAACTCCGCCCAGTTCCGCCCATTCTCCGCCCCATGGCTGACTAATTTTTTTTATTTATGCAGAGGCCGA
GGCCGCCTCGGCCTCTGAGCTATTCCAGAAGTAGTGAGGAGGCTTTTTTGGAGGCCTAGGCTTTTGCAAA
GATCGATCAAGAGACAGGATGAGGATCGTTTCGCATGATTGAACAAGATGGATTGCACGCAGGTTCTCCG
GCCGCTTGGGTGGAGAGGCTATTCGGCTATGACTGGGCACAACAGACAATCGGCTGCTCTGATGCCGCCG
TGTTCCGGCTGTCAGCGCAGGGGCGCCCGGTTCTTTTTGTCAAGACCGACCTGTCCGGTGCCCTGAATGA
ACTGCAAGACGAGGCAGCGCGGCTATCGTGGCTGGCCACGACGGGCGTTCCTTGCGCAGCTGTGCTCGAC
GTTGTCACTGAAGCGGGAAGGGACTGGCTGCTATTGGGCGAAGTGCCGGGGCAGGATCTCCTGTCATCTC
ACCTTGCTCCTGCCGAGAAAGTATCCATCATGGCTGATGCAATGCGGCGGCTGCATACGCTTGATCCGGC
TACCTGCCCATTCGACCACCAAGCGAAACATCGCATCGAGCGAGCACGTACTCGGATGGAAGCCGGTCTT
GTCGATCAGGATGATCTGGACGAAGAGCATCAGGGGCTCGCGCCAGCCGAACTGTTCGCCAGGCTCAAGG
CGAGCATGCCCGACGGCGAGGATCTCGTCGTGACCCATGGCGATGCCTGCTTGCCGAATATCATGGTGGA
AAATGGCCGCTTTTCTGGATTCATCGACTGTGGCCGGCTGGGTGTGGCGGACCGCTATCAGGACATAGCG
TTGGCTACCCGTGATATTGCTGAAGAGCTTGGCGGCGAATGGGCTGACCGCTTCCTCGTGCTTTACGGTA
TCGCCGCTCCCGATTCGCAGCGCATCGCCTTCTATCGCCTTCTTGACGAGTTCTTCTGAGCGGGACTCTG
GGGTTCGAAATGACCGACCAAGCGACGCCCAACCTGCCATCACGAGATTTCGATTCCACCGCCGCCTTCT
ATGAAAGGTTGGGCTTCGGAATCGTTTTCCGGGACGCCGGCTGGATGATCCTCCAGCGCGGGGATCTCAT
GCTGGAGTTCTTCGCCCACCCTAGGGGGAGGCTAACTGAAACACGGAAGGAGACAATACCGGAAGGAACC
CGCGCTATGACGGCAATAAAAAGACAGAATAAAACGCACGGTGTTGGGTCGTTTGTTCATAAACGCGGGG
TTCGGTCCCAGGGCTGGCACTCTGTCGATACCCCACCGAGACCCCATTGGGGCCAATACGCCCGCGTTTC
TTCCTTTTCCCCACCCCACCCCCCAAGTTCGGGTGAAGGCCCAGGGCTCGCAGCCAACGTCGGGGCGGCA
GGCCCTGCCATAGCCTCAGGTTACTCATATATACTTTAGATTGATTTAAAACTTCATTTTTAATTTAAAA
GGATCTAGGTGAAGATCCTTTTTGATAATCTCATGACCAAAATCCCTTAACGTGAGTTTTCGTTCCACTG
AGCGTCAGACCCCGTAGAAAAGATCAAAGGATCTTCTTGAGATCCTTTTTTTCTGCGCGTAATCTGCTGC
TTGCAAACAAAAAAACCACCGCTACCAGCGGTGGTTTGTTTGCCGGATCAAGAGCTACCAACTCTTTTTC
CGAAGGTAACTGGCTTCAGCAGAGCGCAGATACCAAATACTGTTCTTCTAGTGTAGCCGTAGTTAGGCCA
CCACTTCAAGAACTCTGTAGCACCGCCTACATACCTCGCTCTGCTAATCCTGTTACCAGTGGCTGCTGCC
AGTGGCGATAAGTCGTGTCTTACCGGGTTGGACTCAAGACGATAGTTACCGGATAAGGCGCAGCGGTCGG
GCTGAACGGGGGGTTCGTGCACACAGCCCAGCTTGGAGCGAACGACCTACACCGAACTGAGATACCTACA
GCGTGAGCTATGAGAAAGCGCCACGCTTCCCGAAGGGAGAAAGGCGGACAGGTATCCGGTAAGCGGCAGG
GTCGGAACAGGAGAGCGCACGAGGGAGCTTCCAGGGGGAAACGCCTGGTATCTTTATAGTCCTGTCGGGT
TTCGCCACCTCTGACTTGAGCGTCGATTTTTGTGATGCTCGTCAGGGGGGCGGAGCCTATGGAAAAACGC
CAGCAACGCGGCCTTTTTACGGTTCCTGGCCTTTTGCTGGCCTTTTGCTCACATGTTCTTTCCTGCGTTA
TCCCCTGATTCTGTGGATAACCGTATTACCGCCATGCATTAGTTATTAATAGTAATCAATTACGGGGTCA
TTAGTTCATAGCCCATATATGGAGTTCCGCGTTACATAACTTACGGTAAATGGCCCGCCTGGCTGACCGC
CCAACGACCCCCGCCCATTGACGTCAATAATGACGTATGTTCCCATAGTAACGCCAATAGGGACTTTCCA
TTGACGTCAATGGGTGGAGTATTTACGGTAAACTGCCCACTTGGCAGTACATCAAGTGTATCATATGCCA
AGTACGCCCCCTATTGACGTCAATGACGGTAAATGGCCCGCCTGGCATTATGCCCAGTACATGACCTTAT
GGGACTTTCCTACTTGGCAGTACATCTACGTATTAGTCATCGCTATTACCATGGTGATGCGGTTTTGGCA
GTACATCAATGGGCGTGGATAGCGGTTTGACTCACGGGGATTTCCAAGTCTCCACCCCATTGACGTCAAT
GGGAGTTTGTTTTGGCACCAAAATCAACGGGACTTTCCAAAATGTCGTAACAACTCCGCCCCATTGACGC
AAATGGGCGGTAGGCGTGTACGGTGGGAGGTCTATATAAGCAGAGCTGGTTTAGTGAACCGTCAGATCCG
CTAGCGCTACCGGTCGCCACC
