[The description below was written by a language model from this plasmid's Addgene catalogue record.]
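Description:
tdTurboRFP-LaminB1-10 is a mammalian expression plasmid that produces human lamin B1 (LMNB1) fused to tdTurboRFP, a tandem-dimer form of the red fluorescent protein TurboRFP. It is built on a tdTurboRFP fusion backbone of about 4.75 kb (excluding the insert). The plasmid is maintained at high copy number in E. coli under kanamycin selection. A neomycin resistance marker allows G418 selection of transfected mammalian cells, which makes it possible to derive stable lines as well as to express the fusion transiently.

Expression of the fusion is driven by the CMV promoter, a strong constitutive promoter in most mammalian cell types. The use of an SV40 polyA reverse sequencing primer suggests that the transcript ends in an SV40 polyadenylation signal. The name implies that the fluorescent protein sits N-terminal to lamin B1, with the "10" probably indicating the linker length. However, the record does not state the tag position or the linker explicitly, and the cloning method is listed as unknown. An N-terminal placement would leave intact the C-terminal CaaX motif that lamin B1 needs for farnesylation and membrane association.

Lamin B1 is an intermediate filament protein of the nuclear lamina, so the fusion acts as a red marker of the nuclear envelope, with recorded excitation and emission maxima of 553 and 576 nm. The construct is typically used in fluorescence microscopy to outline the nucleus. Because the label is red, it can be combined with green or other spectrally distinct markers in multicolour imaging.

No feature table was supplied, so elements such as the replication origin are not documented here.
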