Addgene plasmid #58060: tdTurboRFP-LaminB1-10
Purpose: Localization: Nuclear Envelope, Excitation: 553, Emission: 576
Depositing lab: Michael Davidson. Depositing organization: Florida State University, Tallahassee.
Backbone
  Vector backbone: tdTurboRFP
  Backbone size w/o insert (bp): 4750
  Vector type: Mammalian Expression
  Selectable markers: Neomycin (select with G418)
Growth in bacteria
  Bacterial resistance: Kanamycin, 50 μg/mL
  Growth temperature: 37°C
  Growth strain: DH5alpha
  Copy number: High Copy
Gene/Insert
  Gene/Insert name: LaminB1 (alt name: NM_005573.2)
  Species: H. sapiens (human)
  Entrez Gene: LMNB1 (a.k.a. ADLD, LMN, LMN2, LMNB, MCPH26)
  Promoter: CMV
  Tag / fusion protein: tdTurboRFP
  Cloning method: Unknown
  Sequencing primers: 5′ CMV-F; 3′ SV40pA-R
Terms and licenses: Academic/Nonprofit Terms; Industry Terms
Depositor comments: . Excitation = 553; Emission = 576
How to cite: tdTurboRFP-LaminB1-10 was a gift from Michael Davidson (Addgene plasmid # 58060 ; http://n2t.net/addgene:58060 ; RRID:Addgene_58060)
